Addgene plasmid #63452: pFusX4-44
Purpose: Encodes RVD positions 10-12 in TALEN assembly
Depositing lab: Stephen Ekker. Depositing organization: Mayo Foundation for Medical Education and Research. Publication: FusX: A rapid one-step TALE assembly system for genome science. Ma AC, McNulty MS, Tanya PL, Jarryd CM, Martinez-Galvez G, Argue DP, Lee HB, Urban MD, Bullard CE, Blackburn PR, Man TK, Clark KJ, Ekker SC. Hum Gene Ther. 2016 Jun;27(6):451-63. doi: 10.1089/hum.2015.172 PubMed 26854857.
Backbone
  Vector backbone: FusX4
  Backbone size w/o insert (bp): 3008
  Vector type: TALEN
Growth in bacteria
  Bacterial resistance: Spectinomycin, 50 μg/mL
  Growth temperature: 37°C
  Growth strain: DH5alpha
  Copy number: High Copy
Gene/Insert
  Gene/Insert name: NN NN NG (alt name: X4_GGT)
  Species: Synthetic
  Mutation: none
  Cloning method: Restriction Enzyme; 5′ cloning site BsaI (destroyed during cloning); 3′ cloning site BsaI (destroyed during cloning)
  Sequencing primers: 5′ pCR8_F1; 3′ pCR8_R1
Terms and licenses: Academic/Nonprofit Terms; Industry Terms: Not Available to Industry
How to cite: pFusX4-44 was a gift from Stephen Ekker (Addgene plasmid # 63452 ; http://n2t.net/addgene:63452 ; RRID:Addgene_63452)
