[The description below was written by a language model from this plasmid's Addgene catalogue record.]
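Description:
pFusX4-44 is a library component plasmid from the FusX system, a rapid one-step method for assembling TALE repeat arrays used in genome engineering. It is built on the FusX4 backbone (about 3 kb without insert), classed as a TALEN-type vector, and is maintained in E. coli as a high-copy plasmid under spectinomycin selection. The record does not include a feature table, so the origin of replication and other backbone elements are not explicitly stated. The listed sequencing primers are named for pCR8, which suggests a related backbone, but the record does not say so.

The insert is a synthetic trimer of TALE repeats carrying the repeat-variable diresidues NN, NN and NG, also named X4_GGT. Under the standard TALE code, NN preferentially recognises guanine and NG recognises thymine, so this module specifies the triplet GGT. Within the FusX scheme, the X4 library position supplies RVDs 10 to 12 of the final array, and this plasmid is one member of the set of pre-assembled triplets available for that position. The trimer was cloned with BsaI, a type IIS enzyme typical of Golden Gate assembly, and both cloning sites were destroyed in the process. No mutations are recorded.

In use, a triplet plasmid is chosen for each position to match the desired DNA target, and these are combined to build a full-length TALE DNA-binding domain in a receiver vector. On its own this plasmid is an assembly intermediate. It has no promoter, nuclease domain or expression function described in the record.
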