>Addgene plasmid #63452 | pFusX4-44 | depositor partial sequence | sequence record 105422 | pFusX4_GGT
AGTCTTAAGCGTCTCCCCTGACCCCGGACCAAGTGGTGGCTATCGCCAGCAACAATGGCGGCAAGCAAGC
GCTCGAAACGGTGCAGCGGCTGTTGCCGGTGCTGTGCCAGGACCATGGCCTGACCCCGGACCAAGTGGTG
GCTATCGCCAGCAACAATGGCGGCAAGCAAGCGCTCGAAACGGTGCAGCGGCTGTTGCCGGTGCTGTGCC
AGGACCATGGCCTGACCCCGGACCAAGTGGTGGCTATCGCCAGCAACGGTGGCGGCAAGCAAGCGCTCGA
AACGGTGCAGCGGCTGTTGCCGGTGCTGTGCCAGGACCATGGCCGAGACGTC
