>Addgene plasmid #63452 | pFusX4-44 | depositor partial sequence | sequence record 105423 | FusX4
CGTCTCCCCTGACCCCGGACCAAGTGGTGGCTATCGAGACCGGCGCCGCTACGGGCGCGTCCCATTCGCC
ATTCAGGCTGCGCAACTGTTGGGAAGGGCGATCGGTGCGGGCTCTTCGCTATTACGCCAGCTGGCGAAAG
GGGGATGTGCTGCAAGGCGATTAAGTTGGGAACGCCAGGGTTTTCCCAGTCACGACGTTGTAAAACGACG
GCCAGTGAGCGCGCGTAATCGACTCACTATAGGGCGAATTGGGTACCGGGCCCCCCCTCGAGGTCCTCCA
GCTTTTGTTCCCTTTAGTGAGGGTTAATTGCGCGCTTGGCGTAATCATGGTCATAGCTGTTTCCTGTGTG
AAATTGTTATCCGCTCACAATTCCACACAACATACGAGCCGGAAGCATAAAGTGTAAAGCCTGGGGTGCC
TAATGAGTGAGCTAACTCACATTAATTGCGTTGCGCTCACTGCCCGCTTTCCACCGGTGGTCTCTGGCGG
CAAGCAAGCGCTCGAAACGGTGCAGCGGCTGTTGCCGGTGCTGTGCCAGGACCATGGCCGAGACGTCTAG
ACCAGCCAGGACAGAAATGCCTCGACTTCGCTGCTACCCAAGGTTGCCGGGTGACGCACACCGTGGAAAC
GGATGAAGGCACGAACCCAGTGGACATAAGCCTGTTCGGTTCGTAAGCTGTAATGCAAGTAGCGTATGCG
CTCACGCAACTGGTCCAGAACCTTGACCGAACGCAGCGGTGGTAACGGCGCAGTGGCGGTTTTCATGGCT
TGTTATGACTGTTTTTTTGGGGTACAGTCTATGCCTCGGGCATCCAAGCAGCAAGCGCGTTACGCCGTGG
GTCGATGTTTGATGTTATGGAGCAGCAACGATGTTACGCAGCAGGGCAGTCGCCCTAAAACAAAGTTAAA
CATTATGAGGGAAGCGGTGATCGCCGAAGTATCGACTCAACTATCAGAGGTAGTTGGCGTCATCGAGCGC
CATCTCGAACCGACGTTGCTGGCCGTACATTTGTACGGCTCCGCAGTGGATGGCGGCCTGAAGCCACACA
GTGATATTGATTTGCTGGTTACGGTGACCGTAAGGCTTGATGAAACAACGCGGCGAGCTTTGATCAACGA
CCTTTTGGAAACTTCGGCTTCCCCTGGAGAGAGCGAGATTCTCCGCGCTGTAGAAGTCACCATTGTTGTG
CACGACGACATCATTCCGTGGCGTTATCCAGCTAAGCGCGAACTGCAATTTGGAGAATGGCAGCGCAATG
ACATTCTTGCAGGTATCTTCGAGCCAGCCACGATCGACATTGATCTGGCTATCTTGCTGACAAAAGCAAG
AGAACATAGCGTTGCCTTGGTAGGTCCAGCGGCGGAGGAACTCTTTGATCCGGTTCCTGAACAGGATCTA
TTTGAGGCGCTAAATGAAACCTTAACGCTATGGAACTCGCCGCCCGACTGGGCTGGCGATGAGCGAAATG
TAGTGCTTACGTTGTCCCGCATTTGGTACAGCGCAGTAACCGGCAAAATCGCGCCGAAGGATGTCGCTGC
CGACTGGGCAATGGAGCGCCTGCCGGCCCAGTATCAGCCCGTCATACTTGAAGCTAGACAGGCTTATCTT
GGACAAGAAGAAGATCGCTTGGCCTCGCGCGCAGATCAGTTGGAAGAATTTGTCCACTACGTGAAAGGCG
AGATCACCAAGGTAGTCGGCAAATAACCCTCGAGCCACCCATGACCAAAATCCCTTAACGTGAGTTACGC
GTCGTTCCACTGAGCGTCAGACCCCGTAGAAAAGATCAAAGGATCTTCTTGAGATCCTTTTTTTCTGCGC
GTAATCTGCTGCTTGCAAACAAAAAAACCACCGCTACCAGCGGTGGTTTGTTTGCCGGATCAAGAGCTAC
CAACTCTTTTTCCGAAGGTAACTGGCTTCAGCAGAGCGCAGATACCAAATACTGTCCTTCTAGTGTAGCC
GTAGTTAGGCCACCACTTCAAGAACTCTGTAGCACCGCCTACATACCTCGCTCTGCTAATCCTGTTACCA
GTGGCTGCTGCCAGTGGCGATAAGTCGTGTCTTACCGGGTTGGACTCAAGACGATAGTTACCGGATAAGG
CGCAGCGGTCGGGCTGAACGGGGGGTTCGTGCACACAGCCCAGCTTGGAGCGAACGACCTACACCGAACT
GAGATACCTACAGCGTGAGCATTGAGAAAGCGCCACGCTTCCCGAAGGGAGAAAGGCGGACAGGTATCCG
GTAAGCGGCAGGGTCGGAACAGGAGAGCGCACGAGGGAGCTTCCAGGGGGAAACGCCTGGTATCTTTATA
GTCCTGTCGGGTTTCGCCACCTCTGACTTGAGCGTCGATTTTTGTGATGCTCGTCAGGGGGGCGGAGCCT
ATGGAAAAACGCCAGCAACGCGGCCTTTTTACGGTTCCTGGCCTTTTGCTGGCCTTTTGCTCACATGTTC
TTTCCTGCGTTATCCCCTGATTCTGTGGATAACCGTATTACCGCCTTTGAGTGAGCTGATACCGCTCGCC
GCAGCCGAACGACCGAGCGCAGCGAGTCAGTGAGCGAGGAAGCGGAAGAGCGCCCAATACGCAAACCGCC
TCTCCCCGCGCGTTGGCCGATTCATTAATGCAGCTGGCACGACAGGTTTCCCGACTGGAAAGCGGGCAGT
GAGCGCAACGCAATTAATACGCGTACCGCTAGCCAGGAAGAGTTTGTAGAAACGCAAAAAGGCCATCCGT
CAGGATGGCCTTCTGCTTAGTTTGATGCCTGGCAGTTTATGGCGGGCGTCCTGCCCGCCACCCTCCGGGC
CGTTGCTTCACAACGTTCAAATCCGCTCCCGGCGGATTTGTCCTACTCAGGAGAGCGTTCACCGACAAAC
AACAGATAAAACGAAAGGCCCAGTCTTCCGACTGAGCCTTTCGTTTTATTTGATGCCTGGCAGTTCCCTA
CTCTCGCGTTAACGCTAGCATGGATGTTTTCCCAGTCACGACGTTGTAAAACGACGGCCAGTCTTAAG
