>Addgene plasmid #63452 | pFusX4-44 | addgene partial sequence | sequence record 116074 | pCR8_R1 5'-cgaaccgaacaggcttatgt-3'
GGTGCGTCACCCGGCAACCTTGGGTAGCAGCGAAGTCGAGGCATTTCTGTCCTGGCTGGTCTAGACGTCT
CGGCCATGGTCCTGGCACAGCACCGGCAACAGCCGCTGCACCGTTTCGAGCGCTTGCTTGCCGCCACCGT
TGCTGGCGATAGCCACCACTTGGTCCGGGGTCAGGCCATGGTCCTGGCACAGCACCGGCAACAGCCGCTG
CACCGTTTCGAGCGCTTGCTTGCCGCCATTGTTGCTGGCGATAGCCACCACTTGGTCCGGGGTCAGGCCA
TGGTCCTGGCACAGCACCGGCAACAGCCGCTGCACCGTTTCGAGCGCTTGCTTGCCGCCATTGTTGCTGG
CGATAGCCACCACTTGGTCCGGGGTCAGGGGAGACGCTTAAGACTGGCCGTCGTTTTACAACGTCGTGAC
TGGGAAAACATCCATGCTAGCGTTAACGCGAGAGTAGGGAACTGCCAGGCATCAAATAAAACGAAAGGCT
CAGTCGGAAGACTGGGCCTTTCGTTTTATCTGTTGTTTGTCGGTGAACGCTCTCCTGAGTAGGACAAATC
CGCCGGGAGCGGATTTGAACGTTGTGAAGCAACGGCCCGGAGGGTGGCGGGCAGGACGCCCGCCATAAAC
TGCCAGGCATCAAACTAAGCAGAAGGCCATCCTGACGGATGGCCTTTTTGCGTTTCTACAAACTCTTCCT
GGCTA
